Addgene plasmid #213234: F2R-DuET
Purpose: The DuET construct encodes the named human GPCR engineered with a cleaved hemagglutinin signal peptide, a 5' FLAG and a 3' 1D4 epitope tag optimized for expression in mammalian cells and proteomics studies.
Depositing lab: Thomas Sakmar. Depositing organization: Rockefeller University. Publication: Multiplexed selectivity screening of anti-GPCR antibodies. Dahl L, Kotliar IB, Bendes A, Dodig-Crnkovic T, Fromm S, Elofsson A, Uhlen M, Sakmar TP, Schwenk JM. Sci Adv. 2023 May 3;9(18):eadf9297. doi: 10.1126/sciadv.adf9297. Epub 2023 May 3. PubMed 37134173.
Backbone
  Vector backbone: pcDNA 3.1 (+)
  Vector type: Mammalian Expression
Growth in bacteria
  Bacterial resistance: Ampicillin, 100 μg/mL
  Growth temperature: 37°C
  Growth strain: DH5alpha
  Copy number: High Copy
Gene/Insert
  Gene/Insert name: F2R (alt names: Coagulation factor II thrombin receptor; CF2R, PAR-1, PAR1, TR)
  Species: H. sapiens (human)
  Entrez Gene: F2R (a.k.a. CF2R, HTR, PAR-1, PAR1, TR)
  Promoter: CMV, T7
  Tag / fusion protein: FLAG (N terminal on insert); 1D4 (C terminal on insert)
  Cloning method: Gibson Cloning
Terms and licenses: Academic/Nonprofit Terms; Industry Terms: Not Available to Industry
Depositor comments: Class: A, Family: Proteinase-activated. Ensembl ID: ENSG00000181104, Uniprot ID: P25116
How to cite: F2R-DuET was a gift from Thomas Sakmar (Addgene plasmid # 213234 ; http://n2t.net/addgene:213234 ; RRID:Addgene_213234)
