[The description below was written by a language model from this plasmid's Addgene catalogue record and pLannotate feature annotations shown in this document.]
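Description:
F2R-DuET is a mammalian expression plasmid built on the pcDNA 3.1 (+) backbone that carries the human F2R gene, encoding protease-activated receptor 1 (PAR1), the thrombin receptor, a class A GPCR of the proteinase-activated family. It is propagated in E. coli from a high-copy ColE1/pUC-type origin under ampicillin selection (β-lactamase with its own promoter). An f1 origin is also present. For selection in mammalian cells the backbone provides a neomycin/kanamycin phosphotransferase cassette driven by the SV40 enhancer/early promoter and ended by the SV40 polyadenylation signal.

The receptor cassette is transcribed from the CMV immediate-early enhancer and promoter and terminated by the bovine growth hormone polyadenylation signal. A T7 promoter lies between the CMV promoter and the coding region and could support in vitro transcription. According to the catalogue entry, the DuET design places a cleavable hemagglutinin signal peptide and a FLAG epitope at the N terminus of the receptor and a 1D4 epitope at the C terminus. The signal peptide is removed during processing, which leaves the FLAG tag exposed at the mature N terminus. The automated annotation picks up the F2R coding sequence and a short FLAG match immediately upstream of it, but it does not annotate the signal peptide or the 1D4 tag, so those elements rest on the depositor's description. Small annotated fragments (lacI, ble, a truncated HIV-1 LTR, bom) appear to be backbone remnants or partial matches rather than functional parts.

The dual tags allow expression in mammalian cells followed by epitope-based capture and detection of the receptor. This fits the stated use in proteomics studies and the associated work on multiplexed selectivity screening of anti-GPCR antibodies.
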