Features (pLannotate 1.2.2; 21 found; start..end, strand, type, name):
    135..723     +  rep_origin     ori: high-copy-number ColE1/pMB1/pBR322/pUC origin of replication
    906..998     +  CDS            lacI (fragment): lac repressor; lacI; The lac repressor binds to the lac operator to inhibit transcription in E. coli. This inhibition can be relieved by adding lactose or isopropyl-β-D-thiogalactopyranoside (IPTG).
   1011..1032    +  protein_bind   CAP binding site: CAP binding activates transcription in the presence of cAMP. E. coli catabolite activator protein
   1047..1077    +  promoter       lac promoter: promoter for the E. coli lac operon
   1085..1101    +  protein_bind   lac operator: The lac repressor binds to the lac operator to inhibit transcription in E. coli. This inhibition can be relieved by adding lactose or isopropyl-β-D-thiogalactopyranoside (IPTG). lac repressor encoded by lacI
   1174..1295    -  polyA_signal   SV40 poly(A) signal: SV40 polyadenylation signal
   1290..1448    -  CDS            ble (fragment): BLE_KLEPN - Experimental evidence at protein level: Swiss-Prot protein existence level 1. Binding protein with a strong affinity to the bleomycin family of antibiotics. Binds to CL990; an antimitotic-antibiotic compound. From Klebsiella pneumoniae.
   1472..2263    -  CDS            neo: KKA2_KLEPN - Also known as kan, nptII. Experimental evidence at protein level: Swiss-Prot protein existence level 1. Resistance to kanamycin, neomycin, paromomycin, ribostamycin, butirosin and gentamicin B. From Klebsiella pneumoniae.
   2330..2659    -  promoter       SV40 promoter: SV40 enhancer and early promoter
   2673..3101    -  rep_origin     f1 ori (sequence partly withheld): f1 bacteriophage origin of replication; arrow indicates direction of (+) strand synthesis
   3122..3143    -  promoter       SV40 promoter (fragment): SV40 enhancer and early promoter
   3147..3371    -  polyA_signal   bGH poly(A) signal: bovine growth hormone polyadenylation signal
   3496..4707    -  CDS            F2R: PAR1_HUMAN - Also known as CF2R, PAR1, TR. Experimental evidence at protein level: Swiss-Prot protein existence level 1. High affinity receptor for activated thrombin coupled to G proteins that stimulate phosphoinositide hydrolysis. May play a role in platelets activation and in vascular development. From Homo sapiens (Human).
   4720..4740    -  CDS            3xFLAG (fragment): three tandem FLAG® epitope tags
   4839..4857    -  promoter       T7 promoter: promoter for bacteriophage T7 RNA polymerase
   4873..4906    -  LTR            5' LTR (truncated) (fragment): truncated 5' long terminal repeat (LTR) from HIV-1
   4902..5105    -  promoter       CMV promoter: human cytomegalovirus (CMV) immediate early promoter
   5106..5485    -  enhancer       CMV enhancer: human cytomegalovirus immediate early enhancer
   5640..5692    +  misc_feature   bom (fragment): basis of mobility region from pBR322
   5751..5855    +  promoter       AmpR promoter: bla
   5856..6716    +  CDS            AmpR: β-lactamase; bla; confers resistance to ampicillin, carbenicillin, and related antibiotics
>Addgene plasmid #213234 | F2R-DuET | addgene full sequence | sequence record 430897 | Addgene NGS Result
GATTTAAAACTTCATTTTTAATTTAAAAGGATCTAGGTGAAGATCCTTTTTGATAATCTCATGACCAAAA
TCCCTTAACGTGAGTTTTCGTTCCACTGAGCGTCAGACCCCGTAGAAAAGATCAAAGGATCTTCTTGAGA
TCCTTTTTTTCTGCGCGTAATCTGCTGCTTGCAAACAAAAAAACCACCGCTACCAGCGGTGGTTTGTTTG
CCGGATCAAGAGCTACCAACTCTTTTTCCGAAGGTAACTGGCTTCAGCAGAGCGCAGATACCAAATACCG
TTCTTCTAGTGTAGCCGTAGTTAGGCCACCACTTCAAGAACTCTGTAGCACCGCCTACATACCTCGCTCT
GCTAATCCTGTTACCAGTGGCTGCTGCCAGTGGCGATAAGTCGTGTCTTACCGGGTTGGACTCAAGACGA
TAGTTACCGGATAAGGCGCAGCGGTCGGGCTGAACGGGGGGTTCGTGCACACAGCCCAGCTTGGAGCGAA
CGACCTACACCGAACTGAGATACCTACAGCGTGAGCTATGAGAAAGCGCCACGCTTCCCGAAGGGAGAAA
GGCGGACAGGTATCCGGTAAGCGGCAGGGTCGGAACAGGAGAGCGCACGAGGGAGCTTCCAGGGGGAAAC
GCCTGGTATCTTTATAGTCCTGTCGGGTTTCGCCACCTCTGACTTGAGCGTCGATTTTTGTGATGCTCGT
CAGGGGGGCGGAGCCTATGGAAAAACGCCAGCAACGCGGCCTTTTTACGGTTCCTGGCCTTTTGCTGGCC
TTTTGCTCACATGTTCTTTCCTGCGTTATCCCCTGATTCTGTGGATAACCGTATTACCGCCTTTGAGTGA
GCTGATACCGCTCGCCGCAGCCGAACGACCGAGCGCAGCGAGTCAGTGAGCGAGGAAGCGGAAGAGCGCC
CAATACGCAAACCGCCTCTCCCCGCGCGTTGGCCGATTCATTAATGCAGCTGGCACGACAGGTTTCCCGA
CTGGAAAGCGGGCAGTGAGCGCAACGCAATTAATGTGAGTTAGCTCACTCATTAGGCACCCCAGGCTTTA
CACTTTATGCTTCCGGCTCGTATGTTGTGTGGAATTGTGAGCGGATAACAATTTCACACAGGAAACAGCT
ATGACCATGATTACGCCAAGCTCTAGCTAGAGGTCGACGGTATACAGACATGATAAGATACATTGATGAG
TTTGGACAAACCACAACTAGAATGCAGTGAAAAAAATGCTTTATTTGTGAAATTTGTGATGCTATTGCTT
TATTTGTAACCATTATAAGCTGCAATAAACAAGTTGGGGTGGGCGAAGAACTCCAGCATGAGATCCCCGC
GCTGGAGGATCATCCAGCCGGCGTCCCGGAAAACGATTCCGAAGCCCAACCTTTCATAGAAGGCGGCGGT
GGAATCGAAATCTCGTGATGGCAGGTTGGGCGTCGCTTGGTCGGTCATTTCGAACCCCAGAGTCCCGCTC
AGAAGAACTCGTCAAGAAGGCGATAGAAGGCGATGCGCTGCGAATCGGGAGCGGCGATACCGTAAAGCAC
GAGGAAGCGGTCAGCCCATTCGCCGCCAAGCTCTTCAGCAATATCACGGGTAGCCAACGCTATGTCCTGA
TAGCGGTCCGCCACACCCAGCCGGCCACAGTCGATGAATCCAGAAAAGCGGCCATTTTCCACCATGATAT
TCGGCAAGCAGGCATCGCCATGGGTCACGACGAGATCCTCGCCGTCGGGCATGCGCGCCTTGAGCCTGGC
GAACAGTTCGGCTGGCGCGAGCCCCTGATGCTCTTCGTCCAGATCATCCTGATCGACAAGACCGGCTTCC
ATCCGAGTACGTGCTCGCTCGATGCGATGTTTCGCTTGGTGGTCGAATGGGCAGGTAGCCGGATCAAGCG
TATGCAGCCGCCGCATTGCATCAGCCATGATGGATACTTTCTCGGCAGGAGCAAGGTGAGATGACAGGAG
ATCCTGCCCCGGCACTTCGCCCAATAGCAGCCAGTCCCTTCCCGCTTCAGTGACAACGTCGAGCACAGCT
GCGCAAGGAACGCCCGTCGTGGCCAGCCACGATAGCCGCGCTGCCTCGTCCTGCAGTTCATTCAGGGCAC
CGGACAGGTCGGTCTTGACAAAAAGAACCGGGCGCCCCTGCGCTGACAGCCGGAACACGGCGGCATCAGA
GCAGCCGATTGTCTGTTGTGCCCAGTCATAGCCGAATAGCCTCTCCACCCAAGCGGCCGGAGAACCTGCG
TGCAATCCATCTTGTTCAATCATGCGAAACGATCCTCATCCTGTCTCTTGATCAGATCCGAAAATGGATA
TACAAGCTCCCGGGAGCTTTTTGCAAAAGCCTAGGCCTCCAAAAAAGCCTCCTCACTACTTCTGGAATAG
CTCAGAGGCAGAGGCGGCCTCGGCCTCTGCATAAATAAAAAAAATTAGTCAGCCATGGGGCGGAGAATGG
GCGGAACTGGGCGGAGTTAGGGGCGGGATGGGCGGAGTTAGGGGCGGGACTATGGTTGCTGACTAATTGA
GATGCATGCTTTGCATACTTCTGCCTGCTGGGGAGCCTGGGGACTTTCCACACCTGGTTGCTGACTAATT
GAGATGCATGCTTTGCATACTTCTGCCTGCTGGGGAGCCTGGGGACTTTCCACACCCTAACTGACACACA
TTCCACAGAATTAATTCGCGTTAAATTTTTGTTAAATCAGCTCATTTTTTAACCAATAGGCCGAAATCGG
CAAAATCCCTTATAAATCAAAAGAATAGACCGAGATAGGGT
[37 nt withheld, positions 2772-2808]
AAAGAACGTGGACTCCAACGTCAAAGG
[49 nt withheld, positions 2836-2884]
T
[91 nt withheld, positions 2886-2976]
G
[124 nt withheld, positions 2978-3101]
GGGGATACCCCCTAGAGCCCCAGCTGGTTCTTTCCGCCTCAGAAGCCATAGAGCCCACCGCATCCCCAGC
ATGCCTGCTATTGTCTTCCCAATCCTCCCCCTTGCTGTCCTGCCCCACCCCACCCCCCAGAATAGAATGA
CACCTACTCAGACAATGCGATGCAATTTCCTCATTTTATTAGGAAAGGACAGTGGGAGTGGCACCTTCCA
GGGTCAAGGAAGGCACGGGGGAGGGGCAAACAACAGATGGCTGGCAACTAGAAGGCACAGTCGAGGCTGA
TCAGCGGGTTTAAACGGGCCCTCTAGATTAGGCAGGGGCCACCTGAGAAGTCTCGGTCTTAGACACGGTG
GTGCTGGCCTCATCGAATTCACCGGTGCGTCCACCGGTATCGATTGTCAAAAGCTTTTTATAAATAGAAT
TATTAAGATTTGAAGAACAGGTGTCCATTTTGGAAGCCATCAGCTGTCCAGAAGAATTGTAACTGGAGGG
GTCAGATGACTCTTTACAACACAAGATGCTGTAAACATATCTCTGACATTCGCTAGAGGCGTAATAATAG
ATCAGTGGGTCGATACAACAGGAGATAGAAGAAACGCACACGCACAGCAGGTAGGCGAAATAGGCAGCCT
CGGTGGTACTTGTATGACTAAGGAAGGAGTAATGGGCGATGAGGAGCACATTTGTCGGACCAAAACAAAT
GATGAAAATACAGAAGACCGCTGCAGACAAAAACAGAGCTCGACTCTTTTTACTGCGGTTCGCCACGGCA
CTACTGCTAAGACACCGAATAATGCTGACGTAACAGACTGTTGAGATGATCAAGGGGACAAAGAAAAAAA
CAGCGCTGAACGCGGAGAAATAGTACGCGTAATAGCCTTCGAGAAGGGTTTCGTTGAGCACATCGTGACA
GGTGGTTATGTTCAGCCCGGGAACCTGGATAGTCTGCTCCTTCAGCAGCAGGGGCACCACGCCGGCGATG
GCAAGCGCCCATATTGCCAGGCATGTAAAAGATGCGCGACCCAGTGTGCGCCAGGACAGTGACTGCATTG
GATATACGACTGCGAGGAATCGGTCGATGCTAATCACGGTCATCAGGAGGATGGAGGCGTACATGTTGCA
ATAAAAGGCGGCAGTAACGAAGCGGCACAGCTCGCTTCCGAACTGCCAATCGCTTCCGGAAAAGTAGTAG
CTTATCTTAAAGGGCAGCACGCTCACAAAGAGCACGTCGGCCGTTGCCAGGTGAAGCATATATACGACAG
CAGGTTTTTTCACCTTCATCTTCAGAATGAACACGACGATGGCCATGATGTTCAGTGGCAGGGAAACCAC
AAAGACCCCTGTATAAACGCTCGGGACAAACAGAGTCAACCAACTAGATGTAAGATATCCACTGGCGTCC
TCACTAATGAAAGCGGGCAACTGCTTCTGGAGCGGGGAGCTCTTATTTATAGATACCAGGCGATATTCGG
TAAGCCCACTCTCGTTCTTCTCTTCATCTTCCCAAAACGGCTCGTATTTATCGTTTGGATTCCTGAGGAG
AAATGACCTTGGATCCAGGGTGGCATTCGTGGCTTTAGACTCCGGCCTGCGAGCGCGGGTCCGGGCATCG
ATGCTGGCGTCATCATCGTCCTTGTAGTCGGCGAATACCAGGCAGAAGATGTAGCTCAGGGCGATGATCG
TCTTCATGGTGGCGCGGCCGCTAAGCTTAAGTTTAAACGCTAGCCAGCTTGGGTCTCCCTATAGTGAGTC
GTATTAATTTCGATAAGCCAGTAAGCAGTGGGTTCTCTAGTTAGCCAGAGAGCTCTGCTTATATAGACCT
CCCACCGTACACGCCTACCGCCCATTTGCGTCAATGGGGCGGAGTTGTTACGACATTTTGGAAAGTCCCG
TTGATTTTGGTGCCAAAACAAACTCCCATTGACGTCAATGGGGTGGAGACTTGGAAATCCCCGTGAGTCA
AACCGCTATCCACGCCCATTGATGTACTGCCAAAACCGCATCACCATGGTAATAGCGATGACTAATACGT
AGATGTACTGCCAAGTAGGAAAGTCCCATAAGGTCATGTACTGGGCATAATGCCAGGCGGGCCATTTACC
GTCATTGACGTCAATAGGGGGCGTACTTGGCATATGATACACTTGATGTACTGCCAAGTGGGCAGTTTAC
CGTAAATACTCCACCCATTGACGTCAATGGAAAGTCCCTATTGGCGTTACTATGGGAACATACGTCATTA
TTGACGTCAATGGGCGGGGGTCGTTGGGCGGTCAGCCAGGCGGGCCATTTACCGTAAGTTATGTAACGCG
GAACTCCATATATGGGCTATGAACTAATGACCCCGTAATTGATTACTATTAATAACTAGTCAATAATCAA
TGTCAACGCGTATATCTGGCCCGTACATCGCGAAGCAGCGCAAAACGCCTAACCCTAAGCAGATTCTTCA
TGCAAATGTCGGTCAAGCCTTGCCTTGTTGTAGCTTAAATTTTGCTCGCGCACTACTCAGCGACCTCCAA
CACACAAGCAGGGAGCAGATACTGGCTTAACTATGCGGCATCAGAGCAGATTGTACTGAGAGTGCACCAT
AGGGGATCGGGAGATCTCCCGATCCGTCGACGTCAGGTGGCACTTTTCGGGGAAATGTGCGCGGAACCCC
TATTTGTTTATTTTTCTAAATACATTCAAATATGTATCCGCTCATGAGACAATAACCCTGATAAATGCTT
CAATAATATTGAAAAAGGAAGAGTATGAGTATTCAACATTTCCGTGTCGCCCTTATTCCCTTTTTTGCGG
CATTTTGCCTTCCTGTTTTTGCTCACCCAGAAACGCTGGTGAAAGTAAAAGATGCTGAAGATCAGTTGGG
TGCACGAGTGGGTTACATCGAACTGGATCTCAACAGCGGTAAGATCCTTGAGAGTTTTCGCCCCGAAGAA
CGTTTTCCAATGATGAGCACTTTTAAAGTTCTGCTATGTGGCGCGGTATTATCCCGTATTGACGCCGGGC
AAGAGCAACTCGGTCGCCGCATACACTATTCTCAGAATGACTTGGTTGAGTACTCACCAGTCACAGAAAA
GCATCTTACGGATGGCATGACAGTAAGAGAATTATGCAGTGCTGCCATAACCATGAGTGATAACACTGCG
GCCAACTTACTTCTGACAACGATCGGAGGACCGAAGGAGCTAACCGCTTTTTTGCACAACATGGGGGATC
ATGTAACTCGCCTTGATCGTTGGGAACCGGAGCTGAATGAAGCCATACCAAACGACGAGCGTGACACCAC
GATGCCTGTAGCAATGGCAACAACGTTGCGCAAACTATTAACTGGCGAACTACTTACTCTAGCTTCCCGG
CAACAATTAATAGACTGGATGGAGGCGGATAAAGTTGCAGGACCACTTCTGCGCTCGGCCCTTCCGGCTG
GCTGGTTTATTGCTGATAAATCTGGAGCCGGTGAGCGTGGGTCTCGCGGTATCATTGCAGCACTGGGGCC
AGATGGTAAGCCCTCCCGTATCGTAGTTATCTACACGACGGGGAGTCAGGCAACTATGGATGAACGAAAT
AGACAGATCGCTGAGATAGGTGCCTCACTGATTAAGCATTGGTAACTGTCAGACCAAGTTTACTCATATA
TACTTTAGATT
